Addgene plasmid #197976: pNIC-Bio2_SMAC(delta(55))_9His
Purpose: E. coli expression of SMAC(delta(55))-9His
Depositing lab: Eric Fischer. Depositing organization: Dana-Farber Cancer Institute. Publication: Structures of BIRC6-client complexes provide a mechanism of SMAC-mediated release of caspases. Hunkeler M, Jin CY, Fischer ES. Science. 2023 Mar 17;379(6637):1105-1111. doi: 10.1126/science.ade5750. Epub 2023 Feb 9. PubMed 36758104.
Backbone
  Vector backbone: pNIC-Bio2
  Vector type: Bacterial Expression
Growth in bacteria
  Bacterial resistance: Kanamycin, 50 μg/mL
  Growth temperature: 37°C
  Growth strain: DH5alpha
  Copy number: High Copy
Gene/Insert
  Gene/Insert name: Smac (alt name: Diablo)
  Species: H. sapiens (human)
  Insert size (bp): 579
  Mutation: delta (1-55)
  Entrez Gene: DIABLO (a.k.a. DFNA64, SMAC)
  Tag / fusion protein: 9His (N terminal on insert)
  Cloning method: Gibson Cloning
Terms and licenses: Academic/Nonprofit Terms; Industry Terms: Not Available to Industry
Depositor comments: Electroporation recommended. Please visit https://www.biorxiv.org/content/10.1101/2022.08.19.504532v1 for bioRxiv preprint.
How to cite: pNIC-Bio2_SMAC(delta(55))_9His was a gift from Eric Fischer (Addgene plasmid # 197976 ; http://n2t.net/addgene:197976 ; RRID:Addgene_197976)
