[The description below was written by a language model from this plasmid's Addgene catalogue record and pLannotate feature annotations shown in this document.]
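Description:
pNIC-Bio2_SMAC(delta(55))_9His is a bacterial expression plasmid built on the pNIC-Bio2 backbone, a pET-style T7 vector, for producing human SMAC (DIABLO) in E. coli. It is selected with kanamycin through an aph(3')-Ia KanR gene and replicates from a ColE1/pMB1-type origin. The catalogue lists it as high copy, although the annotated backbone retains the pBR322 bom region and the rop gene, which normally moderates copy number. An f1 origin and leftover fragments of the tetracycline resistance gene are also present as backbone remnants.

The expression cassette consists of a T7 promoter followed by a lac operator and the T7 gene 10 ribosome binding site. The plasmid also carries lacI under its own promoter, so transcription is repressed until induced with IPTG in a host supplying T7 RNA polymerase. The open reading frame encodes SMAC lacking residues 1–55, a deletion that removes the N-terminal part of the precursor. Downstream of the DIABLO coding region the feature table shows a short capTEV-like fragment, a 9xHis fragment and a short gene 10-derived segment before the T7 terminator. This places the histidine tag at the C-terminal end of the protein, consistent with the construct name and stated purpose, whereas the catalogue field lists the tag as N-terminal; the discrepancy is worth noting. The insert was introduced by Gibson assembly.

The construct is intended for recombinant production and nickel-affinity purification of SMAC. It was deposited in connection with structural work on BIRC6–client complexes and SMAC-mediated release of caspases.
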