Features (pLannotate 1.2.2; 20 found; start..end, strand, type, name):
      1..19      +  promoter       T7 promoter: promoter for bacteriophage T7 RNA polymerase
     20..44      +  protein_bind   lac operator: The lac repressor binds to the lac operator to inhibit transcription in E. coli. This inhibition can be relieved by adding lactose or isopropyl-β-D-thiogalactopyranoside (IPTG). lac repressor encoded by lacI
     59..81      +  RBS            RBS: efficient ribosome binding site from bacteriophage T7 gene 10 (Olins and Rangwala, 1989)
     92..643     +  CDS            DIABLO (fragment): DBLOH_HUMAN - Also known as SMAC. Experimental evidence at protein level: Swiss-Prot protein existence level 1. Promotes apoptosis by activating caspases in the cytochrome c/Apaf-1/caspase-9 pathway. Acts by opposing the inhibitory activity of inhibitor of apoptosis proteins (IAP). Inhibits the activity of BIRC6/bruce by inhibiting its binding to caspases. Isoform 3 attenuates the stability and apoptosis-inhibiting activity of XIAP/BIRC4 by promoting XIAP/BIRC4 ubiquitination and degradation through the ubiquitin-proteasome pathway. Isoform 3 also disrupts XIAP/BIRC4 interacting with processed
    647..663     +  CDS            capTEV™ (fragment): composite tag for in vivo biotinylation, TEV protease cleavage, and 6xHis tagging
    723..740     +  CDS            9xHis (fragment): 9xHis affinity tag
    750..799     +  CDS            SET1 (fragment): solubility-enhancement tag derived from T7 phage gene 10B
    807..854     +  terminator     T7 terminator: transcription terminator for bacteriophage T7 RNA polymerase
    891..1319    +  rep_origin     f1 ori (sequence partly withheld): f1 bacteriophage origin of replication; arrow indicates direction of (+) strand synthesis
   1372..1429    +  promoter       AmpR promoter (fragment): bla
   1438..2253    -  CDS            KanR: aminoglycoside phosphotransferase; aph(3')-Ia; confers resistance to kanamycin in bacteria or G418 (Geneticin®) in eukaryotes
   2375..2963    +  rep_origin     ori: high-copy-number ColE1/pMB1/pBR322/pUC origin of replication
   3149..3288    -  misc_feature   bom: basis of mobility region from pBR322
   3390..3581    -  CDS            rop: Rop protein, which maintains plasmids at low copy number; rop
   3598..3978    +  CDS            YPB1_ECOLX: Protein predicted: Swiss-Prot protein existence level 4. From Escherichia coli.
   4050..4341    -  CDS            TcR (fragment): tetracycline efflux protein; tet; confers resistance to tetracycline
   4356..4377    -  protein_bind   CAP binding site: CAP binding activates transcription in the presence of cAMP. E. coli catabolite activator protein
   4390..5472    -  CDS            lacI: lac repressor; lacI; The lac repressor binds to the lac operator to inhibit transcription in E. coli. This inhibition can be relieved by adding lactose or isopropyl-β-D-thiogalactopyranoside (IPTG).
   5473..5550    -  promoter       lacI promoter: lacI
   5558..5837    -  CDS            TcR (fragment): tetracycline efflux protein; tet; confers resistance to tetracycline
>Addgene plasmid #197976 | pNIC-Bio2_SMAC(delta(55))_9His | addgene full sequence | sequence record 389057 | Addgene NGS Result
TAATACGACTCACTATAGGGGAATTGTGAGCGGATAACAATTCCCCTCTAGAAATAATTTTGTTTAACTT
TAAGAAGGAGATATACATATGGCCGTTCCTATCGCGCAGAAATCTGAACCTCATTCCTTGTCGTCGGAAG
CTTTGATGCGTCGTGCTGTATCTTTAGTCACGGATTCCACCTCAACTTTTTTGAGCCAAACAACATATGC
GCTTATTGAAGCGATTACAGAATACACTAAAGCGGTGTATACTCTGACTAGTTTGTATCGCCAGTATACT
TCCCTTCTTGGAAAAATGAATAGTGAAGAAGAGGATGAAGTATGGCAAGTTATTATCGGAGCCCGCGCGG
AAATGACTAGTAAACATCAGGAGTACTTGAAGTTAGAAACCACCTGGATGACCGCTGTAGGGTTGAGTGA
GATGGCTGCTGAAGCGGCCTATCAGACTGGAGCCGATCAGGCATCAATTACAGCACGTAACCACATCCAA
TTAGTGAAGCTGCAAGTCGAAGAAGTACACCAACTTTCGCGCAAAGCAGAGACCAAATTGGCCGAGGCTC
AAATTGAGGAGCTGCGCCAAAAAACCCAGGAAGAGGGGGAAGAACGTGCAGAATCGGAGCAGGAGGCTTA
TCTTCGTGAGGATCACCATCATCATCATCATCACCATCATTGATAAGGATCCGAATTCGAGCTCCGTCGA
CAAGCTTGCGGCCGCACTCGAGCACCACCACCACCACCACTGAGATCCGGCTGCTAACAAAGCCCGAAAG
GAAGCTGAGTTGGCTGCTGCCACCGCTGAGCAATAACTAGCATAACCCCTTGGGGCCTCTAAACGGGTCT
TGAGGGGTTTTTTGCTGAAAGGAGGAACTATATCCGGATTGGCGAATGGG
[124 nt withheld, positions 891-1014]
C
[91 nt withheld, positions 1016-1106]
A
[49 nt withheld, positions 1108-1156]
CCTTTGACGTTGGAGTCCACGTTCTTT
[37 nt withheld, positions 1184-1220]
ACCCTATCTCGGTCTATTCTTTTGATTTATAAGGGATTTTGCCGATTTCGGCCTATTGGTTAAAAAATGA
GCTGATTTAACAAAAATTTAACGCGAATTTTAACAAAATATTAACGCTTACAATTTAGGTGGCACTTTTC
GGGGAAATGTGCGCGGAACCCCTATTTGTTTATTTTTCTAAATACATTCAAATATGTATCCGCTCATGAA
TTAATTCTTAGAAAAACTCATCGAGCATCAAATGAAACTGCAATTTATTCATATCAGGATTATCAATACC
ATATTTTTGAAAAAGCCGTTTCTGTAATGAAGGAGAAAACTCACCGAGGCAGTTCCATAGGATGGCAAGA
TCCTGGTATCGGTCTGCGATTCCGACTCGTCCAACATCAATACAACCTATTAATTTCCCCTCGTCAAAAA
TAAGGTTATCAAGTGAGAAATCACCATGAGTGACGACTGAATCCGGTGAGAATGGCAAAAGTTTATGCAT
TTCTTTCCAGACTTGTTCAACAGGCCAGCCATTACGCTCGTCATCAAAATCACTCGCATCAACCAAACCG
TTATTCATTCGTGATTGCGCCTGAGCGAGACGAAATACGCGATCGCTGTTAAAAGGACAATTACAAACAG
GAATCGAATGCAACCGGCGCAGGAACACTGCCAGCGCATCAACAATATTTTCACCTGAATCAGGATATTC
TTCTAATACCTGGAATGCTGTTTTCCCGGGGATCGCAGTGGTGAGTAACCATGCATCATCAGGAGTACGG
ATAAAATGCTTGATGGTCGGAAGAGGCATAAATTCCGTCAGCCAGTTTAGTCTGACCATCTCATCTGTAA
CATCATTGGCAACGCTACCTTTGCCATGTTTCAGAAACAACTCTGGCGCATCGGGCTTCCCATACAATCG
ATAGATTGTCGCACCTGATTGCCCGACATTATCGCGAGCCCATTTATACCCATATAAATCAGCATCCATG
TTGGAATTTAATCGCGGCCTAGAGCAAGACGTTTCCCGTTGAATATGGCTCATAACACCCCTTGTATTAC
TGTTTATGTAAGCAGACAGTTTTATTGTTCATGACCAAAATCCCTTAACGTGAGTTTTCGTTCCACTGAG
CGTCAGACCCCGTAGAAAAGATCAAAGGATCTTCTTGAGATCCTTTTTTTCTGCGCGTAATCTGCTGCTT
GCAAACAAAAAAACCACCGCTACCAGCGGTGGTTTGTTTGCCGGATCAAGAGCTACCAACTCTTTTTCCG
AAGGTAACTGGCTTCAGCAGAGCGCAGATACCAAATACTGTCCTTCTAGTGTAGCCGTAGTTAGGCCACC
ACTTCAAGAACTCTGTAGCACCGCCTACATACCTCGCTCTGCTAATCCTGTTACCAGTGGCTGCTGCCAG
TGGCGATAAGTCGTGTCTTACCGGGTTGGACTCAAGACGATAGTTACCGGATAAGGCGCAGCGGTCGGGC
TGAACGGGGGGTTCGTGCACACAGCCCAGCTTGGAGCGAACGACCTACACCGAACTGAGATACCTACAGC
GTGAGCTATGAGAAAGCGCCACGCTTCCCGAAGGGAGAAAGGCGGACAGGTATCCGGTAAGCGGCAGGGT
CGGAACAGGAGAGCGCACGAGGGAGCTTCCAGGGGGAAACGCCTGGTATCTTTATAGTCCTGTCGGGTTT
CGCCACCTCTGACTTGAGCGTCGATTTTTGTGATGCTCGTCAGGGGGGCGGAGCCTATGGAAAAACGCCA
GCAACGCGGCCTTTTTACGGTTCCTGGCCTTTTGCTGGCCTTTTGCTCACATGTTCTTTCCTGCGTTATC
CCCTGATTCTGTGGATAACCGTATTACCGCCTTTGAGTGAGCTGATACCGCTCGCCGCAGCCGAACGACC
GAGCGCAGCGAGTCAGTGAGCGAGGAAGCGGAAGAGCGCCTGATGCGGTATTTTCTCCTTACGCATCTGT
GCGGTATTTCACACCGCAATGGTGCACTCTCAGTACAATCTGCTCTGATGCCGCATAGTTAAGCCAGTAT
ACACTCCGCTATCGCTACGTGACTGGGTCATGGCTGCGCCCCGACACCCGCCAACACCCGCTGACGCGCC
CTGACGGGCTTGTCTGCTCCCGGCATCCGCTTACAGACAAGCTGTGACCGTCTCCGGGAGCTGCATGTGT
CAGAGGTTTTCACCGTCATCACCGAAACGCGCGAGGCAGCTGCGGTAAAGCTCATCAGCGTGGTCGTGAA
GCGATTCACAGATGTCTGCCTGTTCATCCGCGTCCAGCTCGTTGAGTTTCTCCAGAAGCGTTAATGTCTG
GCTTCTGATAAAGCGGGCCATGTTAAGGGCGGTTTTTTCCTGTTTGGTCACTGATGCCTCCGTGTAAGGG
GGATTTCTGTTCATGGGGGTAATGATACCGATGAAACGAGAGAGGATGCTCACGATACGGGTTACTGATG
ATGAACATGCCCGGTTACTGGAACGTTGTGAGGGTAAACAACTGGCGGTATGGATGCGGCGGGACCAGAG
AAAAATCACTCAGGGTCAATGCCAGCGCTTCGTTAATACAGATGTAGGTGTTCCACAGGGTAGCCAGCAG
CATCCTGCGATGCAGATCCGGAACATAATGGTGCAGGGCGCTGACTTCCGCGTTTCCAGACTTTACGAAA
CACGGAAACCGAAGACCATTCATGTTGTTGCTCAGGTCGCAGACGTTTTGCAGCAGCAGTCGCTTCACGT
TCGCTCGCGTATCGGTGATTCATTCTGCTAACCAGTAAGGCAACCCCGCCAGCCTAGCCGGGTCCTCAAC
GACAGGAGCACGATCATGCGCACCCGTGGGGCCGCCATGCCGGCGATAATGGCCTGCTTCTCGCCGAAAC
GTTTGGTGGCGGGACCAGTGACGAAGGCTTGAGCGAGGGCGTGCAAGATTCCGAATACCGCAAGCGACAG
GCCGATCATCGTCGCGCTCCAGCGAAAGCGGTCCTCGCCGAAAATGACCCAGAGCGCTGCCGGCACCTGT
CCTACGAGTTGCATGATAAAGAAGACAGTCATAAGTGCGGCGACGATAGTCATGTCCCGCGCCCACCGGA
AGGAGCTGACTGGGTTGAAGGCTCTCAAGGGCATCGGTCGAGATCCCGGTGCCTAATGAGTGAGCTAACT
TACATTAATTGCGTTGCGCTCACTGCCCGCTTTCCAGTCGGGAAACCTGTCGTGCCAGCTGCATTAATGA
ATCGGCCAACGCGCGGGGAGAGGCGGTTTGCGTATTGGGCGCCAGGGTGGTTTTTCTTTTCACCAGTGAG
ACGGGCAACAGCTGATTGCCCTTCACCGCCTGGCCCTGAGAGAGTTGCAGCAAGCGGTCCACGCTGGTTT
GCCCCAGCAGGCGAAAATCCTGTTTGATGGTGGTTAACGGCGGGATATAACATGAGCTGTCTTCGGTATC
GTCGTATCCCACTACCGAGATATCCGCACCAACGCGCAGCCCGGACTCGGTAATGGCGCGCATTGCGCCC
AGCGCCATCTGATCGTTGGCAACCAGCATCGCAGTGGGAACGATGCCCTCATTCAGCATTTGCATGGTTT
GTTGAAAACCGGACATGGCACTCCAGTCGCCTTCCCGTTCCGCTATCGGCTGAATTTGATTGCGAGTGAG
ATATTTATGCCAGCCAGCCAGACGCAGACGCGCCGAGACAGAACTTAATGGGCCCGCTAACAGCGCGATT
TGCTGGTGACCCAATGCGACCAGATGCTCCACGCCCAGTCGCGTACCGTCTTCATGGGAGAAAATAATAC
TGTTGATGGGTGTCTGGTCAGAGACATCAAGAAATAACGCCGGAACATTAGTGCAGGCAGCTTCCACAGC
AATGGCATCCTGGTCATCCAGCTGATAGTTAATGATCAGCCCACTGACGCGTTGCGCGAGAAGATTGTGC
ACCGCCGCTTTACAGGCTTCGACGCCGCTTCGTTCTACCATCGACACCACCACGCTGGCACCCAGTTGAT
CGGCGCGAGATTTAATCGCCGCGACAATTTGCGACGGCGCGTGCAGGGCCAGACTGGAGGTGGCAACGCC
AATCAGCAACGACTGTTTGCCCGCCAGTTGTTGTGCCACGCGGTTGGGAATGTAATTCAGCTCCGCCATC
GCCGCTTCCACTTTTTCCCGCGTTTTCGCAGAAACGTGGCTGGCCTGGTTCACCACGCGGGAAACGGTCT
GATAAGAGACACCGGCATACTCTGCGACATCGTATAACGTTACTGGTTTCACATTCACCACCCTGAATTG
ACTCTCTTCCGGGCGCTATCATGCCATACCGCGAAAGGTTTTGCGCCATTCGATGGTGTCCGGGATCTCG
ACGCTCTCCCTTATGCGACTCCTGCATTAGGAAGCAGCCCAGTAGTAGGTTGAGGCCGTTGAGCACCGCC
GCCGCAAGGAATGGTGCATGCAAGGAGATGGCGCCCAACAGTCCCCCGGCCACGGGGCCTGCCACCATAC
CCACGCCGAAACAAGCGCTCATGAGCCCGAAGTGGCGAGCCCGATCTTCCCCATCGGTGATGTCGGCGAT
ATAGGCGCCAGCAACCGCACCTGTGGCGCCGGTGATGCCGGCCACGATGCGTCCGGCGTAGAGGATCGAG
ATCTCGATCCCGCGAAAT
